Addgene plasmid #189858: p4X-UASTattB
Purpose: (Empty Backbone) Fly cloning and transformation
Depositing lab: Jung Hwan Kim. Depositing organization: University of Nevada, Reno. Publication: Generation and validation of pX-UASTattB for dose-dependent misexpression studies in Drosophila. Singh M, Kim JH. MicroPubl Biol. 2022 Aug 12;2022. doi: 10.17912/micropub.biology.000626. eCollection 2022. PubMed 36039330.
Backbone
  Vector backbone: pUASTattB
  Backbone size (bp): 8489
  Modifications to backbone: 5 copies of UAS sequence replaced with 4 copies of UAS
  Vector type: Insect Expression
Growth in bacteria
  Bacterial resistance: Ampicillin, 100 μg/mL
  Growth temperature: 37°C
  Growth strain: DH5alpha
  Copy number: High Copy
Gene/Insert
  Cloning method: Restriction Enzyme
  Sequencing primers: 5′ atttcactggaactaggctagc; 3′ catcatgatggaccagatgg
Terms and licenses: Academic/Nonprofit Terms; Industry Terms: Not Available to Industry
How to cite: p4X-UASTattB was a gift from Jung Hwan Kim (Addgene plasmid # 189858 ; http://n2t.net/addgene:189858 ; RRID:Addgene_189858)
