[The description below was written by a language model from this plasmid's Addgene catalogue record and pLannotate feature annotations shown in this document.]
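Description:
p4X-UASTattB is an empty Drosophila expression and transformation backbone derived from pUASTattB, in which the usual five tandem Gal4-binding UAS copies have been replaced with four. The annotated sequence record (about 8.4 kb, slightly shorter than the listed parental backbone size) reflects this change, since the UAS array is detected only as a fragment of the standard 5X UAS element. The plasmid is propagated in E. coli at high copy from a ColE1/pUC-type origin under ampicillin selection (β-lactamase with its own promoter). It also retains an f1 origin, T3 and T7 promoters, and lac promoter/operator and lacZα remnants from the underlying cloning vector.

The expression cassette consists of the four-copy UAS array placed upstream of the Drosophila hsp70 promoter, which here spans the numbering origin of the circular sequence. Downstream lies an SV40-derived terminator region containing the small t intron, fragments of T antigen coding sequence and the SV40 polyadenylation signal. A gene of interest is inserted by restriction cloning between promoter and terminator, although the cloning sites themselves are not annotated. Its transcription then depends on Gal4 supplied by a driver line. An attB site allows φC31 integrase-mediated insertion into attP landing sites in the fly genome, and the mini-white gene provides an eye-colour marker for identifying transformants. A single loxP site sits between mini-white and the UAS array.

According to the associated publication title, the vector belongs to a pX-UASTattB series intended for dose-dependent misexpression studies, where varying UAS copy number is used to tune Gal4-driven expression levels from a defined genomic site.
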