Features (pLannotate 1.2.2; 22 found; start..end, strand, type, name):
    145..219     +  CDS            small t antigen (fragment): SV40 (simian virus 40) small t antigen
    221..286     +  intron         small t intron: SV40 (simian virus 40) small t antigen intron
    416..436     +  CDS            SV40 NLS: nuclear localization signal of SV40 (simian virus 40) large T antigen
    443..577     +  CDS            LT_POVHA (fragment): Protein inferred from homology: Swiss-Prot protein existence level 3. Isoform large T antigen is a key early protein essential for both driving viral replication and inducing cellular transformation. Plays a role in viral genome replication by driving entry of quiescent cells into the cell cycle and by autoregulating the synthesis of viral early mRNA. Displays highly oncogenic activities by corrupting the host cellular checkpoint mechanisms that guard cell division and the transcription, replication, and repair of DNA. Participates in the modulation of cellular gene expression preceeding viral
    602..685     +  CDS            large T antigen (fragment): large T antigen from SV40 (simian virus 40)
    708..842     +  polyA_signal   SV40 poly(A) signal: SV40 polyadenylation signal
    871..940     +  protein_bind   attB: attB site for the φC31 integrase (Groth et al., 2000) phage φC31 integrase
   1159..1177    -  promoter       T3 promoter: promoter for bacteriophage T3 RNA polymerase
   1222..1238    -  protein_bind   lac operator: The lac repressor binds to the lac operator to inhibit transcription in E. coli. This inhibition can be relieved by adding lactose or isopropyl-β-D-thiogalactopyranoside (IPTG). lac repressor encoded by lacI
   1246..1276    -  promoter       lac promoter: promoter for the E. coli lac operon
   1291..1312    -  protein_bind   CAP binding site: CAP binding activates transcription in the presence of cAMP. E. coli catabolite activator protein
   1325..1417    -  CDS            lacI (fragment): lac repressor; lacI; The lac repressor binds to the lac operator to inhibit transcription in E. coli. This inhibition can be relieved by adding lactose or isopropyl-β-D-thiogalactopyranoside (IPTG).
   1600..2188    -  rep_origin     ori: high-copy-number ColE1/pMB1/pBR322/pUC origin of replication
   2359..3219    -  CDS            AmpR: β-lactamase; bla; confers resistance to ampicillin, carbenicillin, and related antibiotics
   3220..3324    -  promoter       AmpR promoter: bla
   3377..3805    -  rep_origin     f1 ori (sequence partly withheld): f1 bacteriophage origin of replication; arrow indicates direction of (+) strand synthesis
   3810..3967    -  CDS            lacZα (fragment): LacZα fragment of β-galactosidase; lacZ fragment
   3970..3988    +  promoter       T7 promoter: promoter for bacteriophage T7 RNA polymerase
   4013..8132    +  gene           mini-white: white; This modified version of the white gene lacks part of the first intron.
   8139..8172    -  protein_bind   loxP: Cre-mediated recombination occurs in the 8-bp core sequence (GCATACAT). Cre recombinase
   8191..8271    +  protein_bind   5X UAS (fragment): five tandem copies of the "ScaI site" 17-mer CGGAGTACTGTCCTCCG, an upstream activating sequence (UAS) that efficiently binds yeast Gal4 (Webster et al., 1988; Pfeiffer et al., 2010) GAL4
   8285..93      +  promoter       hsp70 promoter (across the origin): Drosophila melanogaster hsp70Bb promoter
>Addgene plasmid #189858 | p4X-UASTattB | addgene full sequence | sequence record 374376 | Addgene NGS Result
GAATCAATTAAAAGTAACCAGCAACCAAGTAAATCAACTGCAACTACTGAAATCTGCCAAGAAGTAATTA
TTGAATACAAGAAGAGAACTCTGAATAGAATTCGTTAACAGATCTGCGGCCGCGGCTCGAGGGTACCTCT
AGAGGATCTTTGTGAAGGAACCTTACTTCTGTGGTGTGACATAATTGGACAAACTACCTACAGAGATTTA
AAGCTCTAAGGTAAATATAAAATTTTTAAGTGTATAATGTGTTAAACTACTGATTCTAATTGTTTGTGTA
TTTTAGATTCCAACCTATGGAACTGATGAATGGGAGCAGTGGTGGAATGCCTTTAATGAGGAAAACCTGT
TTTGCTCAGAAGAAATGCCATCTAGTGATGATGAGGCTACTGCTGACTCTCAACATTCTACTCCTCCAAA
AAAGAAGAGAAAGGTAGAAGACCCCAAGGACTTTCCTTCAGAATTGCTAAGTTTTTTGAGTCATGCTGTG
TTTAGTAATAGAACTCTTGCTTGCTTTGCTATTTACACCACAAAGGAAAAAGCTGCACTGCTATACAAGA
AAATTATGGAAAAATATTTGATGTATAGTGCCTTGACTAGAGATCATAATCAGCCATACCACATTTGTAG
AGGTTTTACTTGCTTTAAAAAACCTCCCACACCTCCCCCTGAACCTGAAACATAAAATGAATGCAATTGT
TGTTGTTAACTTGTTTATTGCAGCTTATAATGGTTACAAATAAAGCAATAGCATCACAAATTTCACAAAT
AAAGCATTTTTTTCACTGCATTCTAGTTGTGGTTTGTCCAAACTCATCAATGTATCTTATCATGTCTGGA
TCCACTAGTGTCGACGATGTAGGTCACGGTCTCGAAGCCGCGGTGCGGGTGCCAGGGCGTGCCCTTGGGC
TCCCCGGGCGCGTACTCCACCTCACCCATCTGGTCCATCATGATGAACGGGTCGAGGTGGCGGTAGTTGA
TCCCGGCGAACGCGCGGCGCACCGGGAAGCCCTCGCCCTCGAAACCGCTGGGCGCGGTGGTCACGGTGAG
CACGGGACGTGCGACGGCGTCGGCGGGTGCGGATACGCGGGGCAGCGTCAGCGGGTTCTCGACGGTCACG
GCGGGCATGTCGACACTAGTTCTAGCCAGCTTTTGTTCCCTTTAGTGAGGGTTAATTTCGAGCTTGGCGT
AATCATGGTCATAGCTGTTTCCTGTGTGAAATTGTTATCCGCTCACAATTCCACACAACATACGAGCCGG
AAGCATAAAGTGTAAAGCCTGGGGTGCCTAATGAGTGAGCTAACTCACATTAATTGCGTTGCGCTCACTG
CCCGCTTTCCAGTCGGGAAACCTGTCGTGCCAGCTGCATTAATGAATCGGCCAACGCGCGGGGAGAGGCG
GTTTGCGTATTGGGCGCTCTTCCGCTTCCTCGCTCACTGACTCGCTGCGCTCGGTCGTTCGGCTGCGGCG
AGCGGTATCAGCTCACTCAAAGGCGGTAATACGGTTATCCACAGAATCAGGGGATAACGCAGGAAAGAAC
ATGTGAGCAAAAGGCCAGCAAAAGGCCAGGAACCGTAAAAAGGCCGCGTTGCTGGCGTTTTTCCATAGGC
TCCGCCCCCCTGACGAGCATCACAAAAATCGACGCTCAAGTCAGAGGTGGCGAAACCCGACAGGACTATA
AAGATACCAGGCGTTTCCCCCTGGAAGCTCCCTCGTGCGCTCTCCTGTTCCGACCCTGCCGCTTACCGGA
TACCTGTCCGCCTTTCTCCCTTCGGGAAGCGTGGCGCTTTCTCATAGCTCACGCTGTAGGTATCTCAGTT
CGGTGTAGGTCGTTCGCTCCAAGCTGGGCTGTGTGCACGAACCCCCCGTTCAGCCCGACCGCTGCGCCTT
ATCCGGTAACTATCGTCTTGAGTCCAACCCGGTAAGACACGACTTATCGCCACTGGCAGCAGCCACTGGT
AACAGGATTAGCAGAGCGAGGTATGTAGGCGGTGCTACAGAGTTCTTGAAGTGGTGGCCTAACTACGGCT
ACACTAGAAGAACAGTATTTGGTATCTGCGCTCTGCTGAAGCCAGTTACCTTCGGAAAAAGAGTTGGTAG
CTCTTGATCCGGCAAACAAACCACCGCTGGTAGCGGTGGTTTTTTTGTTTGCAAGCAGCAGATTACGCGC
AGAAAAAAAGGATCTCAAGAAGATCCTTTGATCTTTTCTACGGGGTCTGACGCTCAGTGGAACGAAAACT
CACGTTAAGGGATTTTGGTCATGAGATTATCAAAAAGGATCTTCACCTAGATCCTTTTAAATTAAAAATG
AAGTTTTAAATCAATCTAAAGTATATATGAGTAAACTTGGTCTGACAGTTACCAATGCTTAATCAGTGAG
GCACCTATCTCAGCGATCTGTCTATTTCGTTCATCCATAGTTGCCTGACTCCCCGTCGTGTAGATAACTA
CGATACGGGAGGGCTTACCATCTGGCCCCAGTGCTGCAATGATACCGCGAGACCCACGCTCACCGGCTCC
AGATTTATCAGCAATAAACCAGCCAGCCGGAAGGGCCGAGCGCAGAAGTGGTCCTGCAACTTTATCCGCC
TCCATCCAGTCTATTAATTGTTGCCGGGAAGCTAGAGTAAGTAGTTCGCCAGTTAATAGTTTGCGCAACG
TTGTTGCCATTGCTACAGGCATCGTGGTGTCACGCTCGTCGTTTGGTATGGCTTCATTCAGCTCCGGTTC
CCAACGATCAAGGCGAGTTACATGATCCCCCATGTTGTGCAAAAAAGCGGTTAGCTCCTTCGGTCCTCCG
ATCGTTGTCAGAAGTAAGTTGGCCGCAGTGTTATCACTCATGGTTATGGCAGCACTGCATAATTCTCTTA
CTGTCATGCCATCCGTAAGATGCTTTTCTGTGACTGGTGAGTACTCAACCAAGTCATTCTGAGAATAGTG
TATGCGGCGACCGAGTTGCTCTTGCCCGGCGTCAATACGGGATAATACCGCGCCACATAGCAGAACTTTA
AAAGTGCTCATCATTGGAAAACGTTCTTCGGGGCGAAAACTCTCAAGGATCTTACCGCTGTTGAGATCCA
GTTCGATGTAACCCACTCGTGCACCCAACTGATCTTCAGCATCTTTTACTTTCACCAGCGTTTCTGGGTG
AGCAAAAACAGGAAGGCAAAATGCCGCAAAAAAGGGAATAAGGGCGACACGGAAATGTTGAATACTCATA
CTCTTCCTTTTTCAATATTATTGAAGCATTTATCAGGGTTATTGTCTCATGAGCGGATACATATTTGAAT
GTATTTAGAAAAATAAACAAATAGGGGTTCCGCGCACATTTCCCCGAAAAGTGCCACCTAAATTGTAAGC
GTTAATATTTTGTTAAAATTCGCGTTAAATTTTTGTTAAATCAGCTCATTTTTTAACCAATAGGCCGAAA
TCGGCAAAATCCCTTATAAATCAAAAGAATAGACCGAGATAGGGT
[37 nt withheld, positions 3476-3512]
AAAGAACGTGGACTCCAACGTCAAAGG
[49 nt withheld, positions 3540-3588]
T
[91 nt withheld, positions 3590-3680]
G
[124 nt withheld, positions 3682-3805]
CCCATTCGCCATTCAGGCTGCGCAACTGTTGGGAAGGGCGATCGGTGCGGGCCTCTTCGCTATTACGCCA
GCTGGCGAAAGGGGGATGTGCTGCAAGGCGATTAAGTTGGGTAACGCCAGGGTTTTCCCAGTCACGACGT
TGTAAAACGACGGCCAGTGAATTGTAATACGACTCACTATAGGGCGAATTGGGTACGTACCGGGCCCCTA
GTATGTATGTAAGTTAATAAAACCCATTTTTGCGGAAAGTAGATAAAAAAAACATTTTTTTTTTTTACTG
CACTGGATATCATTGAACTTATCTGATCAGTTTTAAATTTACTTCGATCCAAGGGTATTTGATGTACCAG
GTTCTTTCGATTACCTCTCACTCAAAATGACATTCCACTCAAAGTCAGCGCTGTTTGCCTCCTTCTCTGT
CCACAGAAATATCGCCGTCTCTTTCGCCGCTGCGTCCGCTATCTCTTTCGCCACCGTTTGTAGCGTTACG
TAGCGTCAATGTCCGCCTTCAGTTGCATTTTGTCAGCGGTTTCGTGACGAAGCTCCAAGCGGTTTACGCC
ATCAATTAAACACAAAGTGCTGTGCCAAAACTCCTCTCGCTTCTTATTTTTGTTTGTTTTTTGAGTGATT
GGGGTGGTGATTGGTTTTGGGTGGGTAAGCAGGGGAAAGTGTGAAAAATCCCGGCAATGGGCCAAGAGGA
TCAGGAGCTATTAATTCGCGGAGGCAGCAAACACCCATCTGCCGAGCATCTGAACAATGTGAGTAGTACA
TGTGCATACATCTTAAGTTCACTTGATCTATAGGAACTGCGATTGCAACATCAAATTGTCTGCGGCGTGA
GAACTGCGACCCACAAAAATCCCAAACCGCAATTGCACAAACAAATAGTGACACGAAACAGATTATTCTG
GTAGCTGTTCTCGCTATATAAGACAATTTTTGAGATCATATCATGATCAAGACATCTAAAGGCATTCATT
TTCGACTATATTCTTTTTTACAAAAAATATAACAACCAGATATTTTAAGCTGATCCTAGATGCACAAAAA
ATAAATAAAAGTATAAACCTACTTCGTAGGATACTTCGGGGTACTTTTTGTTCGGGGTTAGATGAGCATA
ACGCTTGTAGTTGATATTTGAGATCCCCTATCATTGCAGGGTGACAGCGGAGCGGCTTCGCAGAGCTGCA
TTAACCAGGGCTTCGGGCAGGCCAAAAACTACGGCACGCTCCGGCCACCCAGTCCGCCGGAGGACTCCGG
TTCAGGGAGCGGCCAACTAGCCGAGAACCTCACCTATGCCTGGCACAATATGGACATCTTTGGGGCGGTC
AATCAGCCGGGCTCCGGATGGCGGCAGCTGGTCAACCGGACACGCGGACTATTCTGCAACGAGCGACACA
TACCGGCGCCCAGGAAACATTTGCTCAAGAACGGTGAGTTTCTATTCGCAGTCGGCTGATCTGTGTGAAA
TCTTAATAAAGGGTCCAATTACCAATTTGAAACTCAGTTTGCGGCGTGGCCTATCCGGGCGAACTTTTGG
CCGTGATGGGCAGTTCCGGTGCCGGAAAGACGACCCTGCTGAATGCCCTTGCCTTTCGATCGCCGCAGGG
CATCCAAGTATCGCCATCCGGGATGCGACTGCTCAATGGCCAACCTGTGGACGCCAAGGAGATGCAGGCC
AGGTGCGCCTATGTCCAGCAGGATGACCTCTTTATCGGCTCCCTAACGGCCAGGGAACACCTGATTTTCC
AAGCCATGGTGCGGATGCCACGACATCTGACCTATCGGCAGCGAGTGGCCCGCGTGGATCAGGTGATCCA
GGAGCTTTCGCTCAGCAAATGTCAGCACACGATCATCGGTGTGCCCGGCAGGGTGAAAGGTCTGTCCGGC
GGAGAAAGGAAGCGTCTGGCATTCGCCTCCGAGGCTCTAACCGATCCGCCGCTTCTGATCTGCGATGAGC
CCACCTCCGGACTGGACTCCTTTACCGCCCACAGCGTCGTCCAGGTGCTGAAGAAGCTGTCGCAGAAGGG
CAAGACCGTCATCCTGACCATTCATCAGCCGTCTTCCGAGCTGTTTGAGCTCTTTGACAAGATCCTTCTG
ATGGCCGAGGGCAGGGTAGCTTTCTTGGGCACTCCCAGCGAAGCCGTCGACTTCTTTTCCTAGTGAGTTC
GATGTGTTTATTAAGGGTATCTAGTATTACATAACATCTCAACTCCTATCCAGCGTGGGTGCCCAGTGTC
CTACCAACTACAATCCGGCGGACTTTTACGTACAGGTGTTGGCCGTTGTGCCCGGACGGGAGATCGAGTC
CCGTGATCGGATCGCCAAGATATGCGACAATTTTGCCATTAGCAAAGTAGCCCGGGATATGGAGCAGTTG
TTGGCCACCAAAAATCTGGAGAAGCCACTGGAGCAGCCGGAGAATGGGTACACCTACAAGGCCACCTGGT
TCATGCAGTTCCGGGCGGTCCTGTGGCGATCCTGGCTGTCGGTGCTCAAGGAACCACTCCTCGTAAAAGT
GCGACTTATTCAGACAACGGTGAGTGGTTCCAGTGGAAACAAATGATATAACGCTTACAATTCTTGGAAA
CAAATTCGCTAGATTTTAGATAGAATTGCCTGATTCCACACCCTTCTTAGTTTTTTTCAATGAGATGTAT
AGTTTATAGTTTTGCAGAAGATAAATAAATTTCATTTAACTCGCGAATATTAATGAGATGCGAGTAACAT
TTTAATTTGCAGATGGTTGCCATCTTGATTGGCCTCATCTTTTTGGGCCAACAACTCACGCAAGTGGGTG
TGATGAATATCAACGGAGCCATCTTCCTCTTCCTGACCAACATGACCTTTCAAAACGTCTTTGCCACGAT
AAATGTAAGTCATGTTTAGAATACATTTGCATTTCAATAATTTACTAACTTTCTAATGAATCGATTCGAT
TTAGGTGTTCACCTCAGAGCTGCCAGTTTTTATGAGGGAGGCCCGAAGTCGACTTTATCGCTGTGACACA
TACTTTCTGGGCAAAACGATTGCCGAATTGCCGCTTTTTCTCACAGTGCCACTGGTCTTCACGGCGATTG
CCTATCCGATGATCGGACTGCGGGCCGGAGTGCTGCACTTCTTCAACTGCCTGGCGCTGGTCACTCTGGT
GGCCAATGTGTCAACGTCCTTCGGATATCTAATATCCTGCGCCAGCTCCTCGACCTCGATGGCGCTGTCT
GTGGGTCCGCCGGTTATCATACCATTCCTGCTCTTTGGCGGCTTCTTCTTGAACTCGGGCTCGGTGCCAG
TATACCTCAAATGGTTGTCGTACCTCTCATGGTTCCGTTACGCCAACGAGGGTCTGCTGATTAACCAATG
GGCGGACGTGGAGCCGGGCGAAATTAGCTGCACATCGTCGAACACCACGTGCCCCAGTTCGGGCAAGGTC
ATCCTGGAGACGCTTAACTTCTCCGCCGCCGATCTGCCGCTGGACTACGTGGGTCTGGCCATTCTCATCG
TGAGCTTCCGGGTGCTCGCATATCTGGCTCTAAGACTTCGGGCCCGACGCAAGGAGTAGCCGACATATAT
CCGAAATAACTGCTTGTTTTTTTTTTTTACCATTATTACCATCGTGTTTACTGTTTATTGCCCCCTCAAA
AAGCTAATGTAATTATATTTGTGCCAATAAAAACAAGATATGACCTATAGAATACAAGTATTTCCCCTTC
GAACATCCCCACAAGTAGACTTTGGATTTGTCTTCTAACCAAAAGACTTACACACCTGCATACCTTACAT
CAAAAACTCGTTTATCGCTACATAAAACACCGGGATATATTTTTTATATACATACTTTTCAAATCGCGCG
CCCTCTTCATAATTCACCTCCACCACACCACGTTTCGTAGTTGCTCTTTCGCTGTCTCCCACCCGCTCTC
CGCAACACATTCACCTTTTGTTCGACGACCTTGGAGCGACTGTCGTTAGTTCCGCGCGATTCGGTTCGCT
CAAATGGTTCCGAGTGGTTCATTTCGTCTCAATAGAAATTAGTAATAAATATTTGTATGTACAATTTATT
TGCTCCAATATATTTGTATATATTTCCCTCACAGCTATATTTATTCTAATTTAATATTATGACTTTTTAA
GGTAATTTTTTGTGACCTGTTCGGAGTGATTAGCGTTACAATTTGAACTGAAAGTGACATCCAGTGTTTG
TTCCTTGTGTAGATGCATCTCAAAAAAATGGTGGGCATAATAGTGTTGTTTATATATATCAAAAATAACA
ACTATAATAATAAGAATACATTTAATTTAGAAAATGCTTGGATTTCACTGGAACTAGGCTAGCATAACTT
CGTATAATGTATGCTATACGAAGTTATGCTAGCGGATCCAAGCTTCGGAGTACTGTCCTCCGAGCGGAGT
ACTGTCCTCCGAGCGGAGTACTGTCCTCCGAGCGGAGTACTGTCCTCCGAGCGGAGACTCTAGCGAGCGC
CGGAGTATAAATAGAGGCGCTTCGTCTACGGAGCGACAATTCAATTCAAACAAGCAAAGTGAACACGTCG
CTAAGCGAAAGCTAAGCAAATAAACAAGCGCAGCTGAACAAGCTAAACAATCTGCAGTAAAGTGCAAGTT
AAAGT
